>Addgene plasmid #11680 | H2B-GFP | analyzer sequence | sequence record 7018
TAGTTATTAATAGTAATCAATTACGGGGTCATTAGTTCATAGCCCATATATGGAGTTCCGCGTTACATAA
CTTACGGTAAATGGCCCGCCTGGCTGACCGCCCAACGACCCCCGCCCATTGACGTCAATAATGACGTATG
TTCCCATAGTAACGCCAATAGGGACTTTCCATTGACGTCAATGGGTGGAGTATTTACGGTAAACTGCCCA
CTTGGCAGTACATCAAGTGTATCATATGCCAAGTACGCCCCCTATTGACGTCAATGACGGTAAATGGCCC
GCCTGGCATTATGCCCAGTACATGACCTTATGGGACTTTCCTACTTGGCAGTACATCTACGTATTAGTCA
TCGCTATTACCATGGTGATGCGGTTTTGGCAGTACATCAATGGGCGTGGATAGCGGTTTGACTCACGGGG
ATTTCCAAGTCTCCACCCCATTGACGTCAATGGGAGTTTGTTTTGGCACCAAAATCAACGGGACTTTCCA
AAATGTCGTAACAACTCCGCCCCATTGACGCAAATGGGCGGTAGGCGTGTACGGTGGGAGGTCTATATAA
GCAGAGCTGGTTTAGTGAACCGTCAGATCCGCTAGCGCTACCGGACTCAGATCTCGAGCTCAAGCTTCGA
ATTCTGCAGTCGACGGTACCGCCACCATGCCAGAGCCAGCGAAGTCTGCTCCCGCCCCGAAAAAGGGCTC
CAAGAAGGCGGTGACTAAGGCGCAGAAGAAAGGCGGCAAGAAGCGCAAGCGCAGCCGCAAGGAGAGCTAT
TCCATCTATGTGTACAAGGTTCTGAAGCAGGTCCACCCTGACACCGGCATTTCGTCCAAGGCCATGGGCA
TCATGAATTCGTTTGTGAACGACATTTTCGAGCGCATCGCAGGTGAGGCTTCCCGCCTGGCGCATTACAA
CAAGCGCTCGACCATCACCTCCAGGGAGATCCAGACGGCCGTGCGCCTGCTGCTGCCTGGGGAGTTGGCC
AAGCACGCCGTGTCCGAGGGTACTAAGGCCATCACCAAGTACACCAGCGCTAAGGATCCACCGGTCGCCA
CCATGGTGAGCAAGGGCGAGGAGCTGTTCACCGGGGTGGTGCCCATCCTGGTCGAGCTGGACGGCGACGT
AAACGGCCACAAGTTCAGCGTGTCCGGCGAGGGCGAGGGCGATGCCACCTACGGCAAGCTGACCCTGAAG
TTCATCTGCACCACCGGCAAGCTGCCCGTGCCCTGGCCCACCCTCGTGACCACCCTGACCTACGGCGTGC
AGTGCTTCAGCCGCTACCCCGACCACATGAAGCAGCACGACTTCTTCAAGTCCGCCATGCCCGAAGGCTA
CGTCCAGGAGCGCACCATCTTCTTCAAGGACGACGGCAACTACAAGACCCGCGCCGAGGTGAAGTTCGAG
GGCGACACCCTGGTGAACCGCATCGAGCTGAAGGGCATCGACTTCAAGGAGGACGGCAACATCCTGGGGC
ACAAGCTGGAGTACAACTACAACAGCCACAACGTCTATATCATGGCCGACAAGCAGAAGAACGGCATCAA
GGTGAACTTCAAGATCCGCCACAACATCGAGGACGGCAGCGTGCAGCTCGCCGACCACTACCAGCAGAAC
ACCCCCATCGGCGACGGCCCCGTGCTGCTGCCCGACAACCACTACCTGAGCACCCAGTCCGCCCTGAGCA
AAGACCCCAACGAGAAGCGCGATCACATGGTCCTGCTGGAGTTCGTGACCGCCGCCGGGATCACTCTCGG
CATGGACGAGCTGTACAAGTAAAGCGGCCGCGACTCTAGATCATAATCAGCCATACCACATTTGTAGAGG
TTTTACTTGCTTTAAAAAACCTCCCACACCTCCCCCTGAACCTGAAACATAAAATGAATGCAATTGTTGT
TGTTAACTTGTTTATTGCAGCTTATAATGGTTACAAATAAAGCAATAGCATCACAAATTTCACAAATAAA
GCATTTTTTTCACTGCATTCTAGTTGTGGTTTGTCCAAACTCATCAATGTATCTTAAGGCGTAAATTGTA
AGCGTTAATATTTTGTTAAAATTCGCGTTAAATTTTTGTTAAATCAGCTCATTTTTTAACCAATAGGCCG
AAATCGGCAAAATCCCTTATAAATCAAAAGAATAGACCGAGATAGGGT
[37 nt withheld, positions 2149-2185]
AAAGAACGTGGACTCCAACGTCAAAGG
[49 nt withheld, positions 2213-2261]
T
[91 nt withheld, positions 2263-2353]
G
[124 nt withheld, positions 2355-2478]
CAGGTGGCACTTTTCGGGGAAATGTGCGCGGAACCCCTATTTGTTTATTTTTCTAAATACATTCAAATAT
GTATCCGCTCATGAGACAATAACCCTGATAAATGCTTCAATAATATTGAAAAAGGAAGAGTCCTGAGGCG
GAAAGAACCAGCTGTGGAATGTGTGTCAGTTAGGGTGTGGAAAGTCCCCAGGCTCCCCAGCAGGCAGAAG
TATGCAAAGCATGCATCTCAATTAGTCAGCAACCAGGTGTGGAAAGTCCCCAGGCTCCCCAGCAGGCAGA
AGTATGCAAAGCATGCATCTCAATTAGTCAGCAACCATAGTCCCGCCCCTAACTCCGCCCATCCCGCCCC
TAACTCCGCCCAGTTCCGCCCATTCTCCGCCCCATGGCTGACTAATTTTTTTTATTTATGCAGAGGCCGA
GGCCGCCTCGGCCTCTGAGCTATTCCAGAAGTAGTGAGGAGGCTTTTTTGGAGGCCTAGGCTTTTGCAAA
GATCGATCAAGAGACAGGATGAGGATCGTTTCGCATGATTGAACAAGATGGATTGCACGCAGGTTCTCCG
GCCGCTTGGGTGGAGAGGCTATTCGGCTATGACTGGGCACAACAGACAATCGGCTGCTCTGATGCCGCCG
TGTTCCGGCTGTCAGCGCAGGGGCGCCCGGTTCTTTTTGTCAAGACCGACCTGTCCGGTGCCCTGAATGA
ACTGCAAGACGAGGCAGCGCGGCTATCGTGGCTGGCCACGACGGGCGTTCCTTGCGCAGCTGTGCTCGAC
GTTGTCACTGAAGCGGGAAGGGACTGGCTGCTATTGGGCGAAGTGCCGGGGCAGGATCTCCTGTCATCTC
ACCTTGCTCCTGCCGAGAAAGTATCCATCATGGCTGATGCAATGCGGCGGCTGCATACGCTTGATCCGGC
TACCTGCCCATTCGACCACCAAGCGAAACATCGCATCGAGCGAGCACGTACTCGGATGGAAGCCGGTCTT
GTCGATCAGGATGATCTGGACGAAGAGCATCAGGGGCTCGCGCCAGCCGAACTGTTCGCCAGGCTCAAGG
CGAGCATGCCCGACGGCGAGGATCTCGTCGTGACCCATGGCGATGCCTGCTTGCCGAATATCATGGTGGA
AAATGGCCGCTTTTCTGGATTCATCGACTGTGGCCGGCTGGGTGTGGCGGACCGCTATCAGGACATAGCG
TTGGCTACCCGTGATATTGCTGAAGAGCTTGGCGGCGAATGGGCTGACCGCTTCCTCGTGCTTTACGGTA
TCGCCGCTCCCGATTCGCAGCGCATCGCCTTCTATCGCCTTCTTGACGAGTTCTTCTGAGCGGGACTCTG
GGGTTCGAAATGACCGACCAAGCGACGCCCAACCTGCCATCACGAGATTTCGATTCCACCGCCGCCTTCT
ATGAAAGGTTGGGCTTCGGAATCGTTTTCCGGGACGCCGGCTGGATGATCCTCCAGCGCGGGGATCTCAT
GCTGGAGTTCTTCGCCCACCCTAGGGGGAGGCTAACTGAAACACGGAAGGAGACAATACCGGAAGGAACC
CGCGCTATGACGGCAATAAAAAGACAGAATAAAACGCACGGTGTTGGGTCGTTTGTTCATAAACGCGGGG
TTCGGTCCCAGGGCTGGCACTCTGTCGATACCCCACCGAGACCCCATTGGGGCCAATACGCCCGCGTTTC
TTCCTTTTCCCCACCCCACCCCCCAAGTTCGGGTGAAGGCCCAGGGCTCGCAGCCAACGTCGGGGCGGCA
GGCCCTGCCATAGCCTCAGGTTACTCATATATACTTTAGATTGATTTAAAACTTCATTTTTAATTTAAAA
GGATCTAGGTGAAGATCCTTTTTGATAATCTCATGACCAAAATCCCTTAACGTGAGTTTTCGTTCCACTG
AGCGTCAGACCCCGTAGAAAAGATCAAAGGATCTTCTTGAGATCCTTTTTTTCTGCGCGTAATCTGCTGC
TTGCAAACAAAAAAACCACCGCTACCAGCGGTGGTTTGTTTGCCGGATCAAGAGCTACCAACTCTTTTTC
CGAAGGTAACTGGCTTCAGCAGAGCGCAGATACCAAATACTGTCCTTCTAGTGTAGCCGTAGTTAGGCCA
CCACTTCAAGAACTCTGTAGCACCGCCTACATACCTCGCTCTGCTAATCCTGTTACCAGTGGCTGCTGCC
AGTGGCGATAAGTCGTGTCTTACCGGGTTGGACTCAAGACGATAGTTACCGGATAAGGCGCAGCGGTCGG
GCTGAACGGGGGGTTCGTGCACACAGCCCAGCTTGGAGCGAACGACCTACACCGAACTGAGATACCTACA
GCGTGAGCTATGAGAAAGCGCCACGCTTCCCGAAGGGAGAAAGGCGGACAGGTATCCGGTAAGCGGCAGG
GTCGGAACAGGAGAGCGCACGAGGGAGCTTCCAGGGGGAAACGCCTGGTATCTTTATAGTCCTGTCGGGT
TTCGCCACCTCTGACTTGAGCGTCGATTTTTGTGATGCTCGTCAGGGGGGCGGAGCCTATGGAAAAACGC
CAGCAACGCGGCCTTTTTACGGTTCCTGGCCTTTTGCTGGCCTTTTGCTCACATGTTCTTTCCTGCGTTA
TCCCCTGATTCTGTGGATAACCGTATTACCGCCATGCAT
Features (pLannotate 1.2.2; 15 found; start..end, strand, type, name):
     61..364     +  enhancer       CMV enhancer: human cytomegalovirus immediate early enhancer
    365..568     +  promoter       CMV promoter: human cytomegalovirus (CMV) immediate early promoter
    591..652     +  misc_feature   MCS (fragment): multiple cloning site
    657..1034    +  CDS            H2B: human histone H2B; HIST1H2BJ
   1053..1772    +  CDS            EGFP: the original enhanced GFP (Yang et al., 1996) mammalian codon-optimized
   1789..1872    +  CDS            large T antigen (fragment): large T antigen from SV40 (simian virus 40)
   1895..2016    +  polyA_signal   SV40 poly(A) signal: SV40 polyadenylation signal
   2050..2478    -  rep_origin     f1 ori (sequence partly withheld): f1 bacteriophage origin of replication; arrow indicates direction of (+) strand synthesis
   2505..2609    +  promoter       AmpR promoter: bla
   2611..2968    +  promoter       SV40 promoter: SV40 enhancer and early promoter
   3003..3797    +  CDS            NeoR/KanR: aminoglycoside phosphotransferase from Tn5; aph(3')-II (or nptII); confers resistance to neomycin, kanamycin, and G418 (Geneticin®)
   3818..3970    +  CDS            ble (fragment): BLE_KLEPN - Experimental evidence at protein level: Swiss-Prot protein existence level 1. Binding protein with a strong affinity to the bleomycin family of antibiotics. Binds to CL990; an antimitotic-antibiotic compound. From Klebsiella pneumoniae.
   4029..4076    +  polyA_signal   HSV TK poly(A) signal: herpes simplex virus thymidine kinase polyadenylation signal (Cole and Stacy, 1985)
   4167..4183    -  polyA_signal   bGH poly(A) signal (fragment): bovine growth hormone polyadenylation signal
   4405..4993    +  rep_origin     ori: high-copy-number ColE1/pMB1/pBR322/pUC origin of replication
