[The description below was written by a language model from this plasmid's Addgene catalogue record and pLannotate feature annotations shown in this document.]
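Description:
H2B-GFP is a mammalian expression plasmid built on the pEGFP-N1 backbone that produces human histone H2B fused at its C terminus to EGFP. The roughly 380 bp H2B coding sequence (HIST1H2BJ/H2BC11) was inserted between the KpnI and BamHI sites of the multiple cloning site, both of which remain intact. This places it in frame upstream of the backbone's mammalian codon-optimized EGFP. Transcription of the fusion is driven by the human cytomegalovirus immediate early enhancer and promoter and is terminated by the SV40 polyadenylation signal. The depositor notes two amino-acid differences from the consensus H2B sequence, D26G and V119I, and states that the clone is as originally isolated and published.

The plasmid is about 5.1 kb and replicates in E. coli at high copy from a ColE1/pUC-type origin. It also carries an f1 origin, which permits single-stranded DNA production. A single Tn5 aminoglycoside phosphotransferase gene (NeoR/KanR) provides selection in both hosts. A bacterial bla-type promoter drives it to give kanamycin resistance in E. coli, and the SV40 enhancer/early promoter together with the HSV TK polyadenylation signal drives it to give G418 resistance in mammalian cells, which allows stable lines to be derived. The short fragments annotated as large T antigen, ble and bGH poly(A) are most likely incidental matches to backbone sequence rather than functional elements.

Because the histone fusion is incorporated into chromatin, the construct acts as a fluorescent label for nuclei and chromosomes. According to the associated publication, it is used for sensitive analysis of chromosome dynamics in living mammalian cells.
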