Addgene plasmid #11680: H2B-GFP
Depositing lab: Geoff Wahl. Depositing organization: Salk Institute for Biological Studies. Publication: Histone-GFP fusion protein enables sensitive analysis of chromosome dynamics in living mammalian cells. Kanda T, Sullivan KF, Wahl GM. Curr Biol. 1998 Mar 26. 8(7):377-85. 10.1016/S0960-9822(98)70156-3 PubMed 9545195.
Backbone
  Vector backbone: pEGFP-N1
  Backbone size w/o insert (bp): 4733
  Vector type: Mammalian Expression
  Selectable markers: Neomycin (select with G418)
Growth in bacteria
  Bacterial resistance: Kanamycin, 50 μg/mL
  Growth temperature: 37°C
  Growth strain: DH5alpha
  Copy number: High Copy
Gene/Insert
  Gene/Insert name: Human histone H2B
  Species: H. sapiens (human)
  Insert size (bp): 380
  GenBank ID: X00088
  Entrez Gene: H2BC11 (a.k.a. H2B/r, H2BFR, H2BJ, HIST1H2BJ)
  Tag / fusion protein: EGFP (C terminal on backbone)
  Cloning method: Restriction Enzyme; 5′ cloning site KpnI (not destroyed); 3′ cloning site BamHI (not destroyed)
  Sequencing primers: 5′ CMV-F; 3′ EGFP-N
Terms and licenses: Academic/Nonprofit Terms; Industry Terms: Not Available to Industry
Depositor comments: Two sequence differences from consensus sequence (D26G and V119I) were detected in Addgene sequencing. This clone is as originally published and isolated.
How to cite: H2B-GFP was a gift from Geoff Wahl (Addgene plasmid # 11680 ; http://n2t.net/addgene:11680 ; RRID:Addgene_11680)
