>Addgene plasmid #11680 | H2B-GFP | addgene partial sequence | sequence record 18421 | 11680 with EGFP-N
CGGTGACGCTCCTCGCCCTTGCTCACCATGGTGGCGACCGGTGGATCCTTAGCGCTGGTGTACTTGGTGA
TGGCCTTAGTACCCTCGGACACGGCGTGCTTGGCCAACTCCCCAGGCAGCAGCAGGCGCACGGCCGTCTG
GATCTCCCTGGAGGTGATGGTCGAGCGCTTGTTGTAATGCGCCAGGCGGGAAGCCTCACCTGCGATGCGC
TCGAAAATGTCGTTCACAAACGAATTCATGATGCCCATGGCCTTGGACGAAATGCCGGTGTCAGGGTGGA
CCTGCTTCAGAACCTTGTACACATAGATGGAATAGCTCTCCTTGCGGCTGCGCTTGCGCTTCTTGCCGCC
TTTCTTCTGCGCCTTAGTCACCGCCTTCTTGGAGCCCTTTTTCGGGGCGGGAGCAGACTTCGCTGGCTCT
GGCATGGTGGCGGTACCGTCGACTGCAGAATTCGAAGCTTGAGCTCGAGATCTGAGTCCGGTAGCGCTAG
CGGATCTGACGGTTCACTAAACCAGCTCTGCTTATATAGACCTCCCACCGTACACGCCTACCGCCCATTT
GCGTCAATGGGGCGGAGTTGTTACGACATTTTGGAAAGTCCCGTTGATTTTGGTGCCAAAACAAACTCCC
ATTGACGTCAATGGGGTGGAGACTTGGAAATCCCCGTGAGTCAAACCGCTATCCACGCCCATTGATGTAC
TGCCAAAACCGCATCACCATGGTAATAGCGATG
