>Addgene plasmid #11680 | H2B-GFP | addgene partial sequence | sequence record 133421 | CMV-F 5'-CGCAAATGGGCGGTAGGCGTG-3'
AGCAGAGCTGGTTTAGTGAACCGTCAGATCCGCTAGCGCTACCGGACTCAGATCTCGAGCTCAAGCTTCG
AATTCTGCAGTCGACGGTACCGCCACCATGCCAGAGCCAGCGAAGTCTGCTCCCGCCCCGAAAAAGGGCT
CCAAGAAGGCGGTGACTAAGGCGCAGAAGAAAGGCGGCAAGAAGCGCAAGCGCAGCCGCAAGGAGAGCTA
TTCCATCTATGTGTACAAGGTTCTGAAGCAGGTCCACCCTGACACCGGCATTTCGTCCAAGGCCATGGGC
ATCATGAATTCGTTTGTGAACGACATTTTCGAGCGCATCGCAGGTGAGGCTTCCCGCCTGGCGCATTACA
ACAAGCGCTCGACCATCACCTCCAGGGAGATCCAGACGGCCGTGCGCCTGCTGCTGCCTGGGGAGTTGGC
CAAGCACGCCGTGTCCGAGGGTACTAAGGCCATCACCAAGTACACCAGCGCTAAGGATCCACCGGTCGCC
ACCATGGTGAGCAAGGGCGAGGAGCTGTTCACCGGGGTGGTGCCCATCCTGGTCGAGCTGGACGGCGACG
TAAACGGCCACAAGTTCAGCGTGTCCGGCGAGGGCGAGGGCGATGCCACCTACGGCAAGCTGACCCTGAA
GTTCATCTGCACCACCGGCAAGCTGCCCGTGCCCTGGCCCACCCTCGTGACCACCCTGACCTACGGCGTG
CAGTGCTTCAGCCGCTACCCCGACCACATGAAGCAGCACGACTTCTTCAAGTCCGCCATGCCCGAAGGCT
ACGTCCAGGAGCGCACCATCTTCTTCAAGGACGACGGCAACTACAAGACCCGCGCCGAGGTGAAGTTCGA
GGGCGACACCCTGGTGAACCGCATCGAGCTGAAGGGCATCGACTTCAAGGAGGACGGCAACATCCTGGGG
CACAAGCTGGAGTACAACTACAACAGCCACAACGTCTATATCATGGCCGACAAGCAGAAGAACGGCATCA
AGGTGAACTTCAAGATCCGCCACAACATCGAGGACGGCAGCGTGCAGCTCGCCGACCACTACCAGCAGAA
CACCCCCATCGGCGACGGCCCCGTGCTGCTGCCCGACAACCACTACCTGAGCACCCAGTCCGCCCTGAGC
AAAGACCCCAACGAGA
